>Addgene plasmid #108782 | pBW2620_pCAG-PV1-FKBP-L1-VCre-278C-NLS-BGHpA | depositor full sequence | sequence record 205063 | Full Sequence
CCCAAGCTTGGCGTAATCATGGTCATAGCTGTTTCCTGTGTGAAATTGTTATCCGCTCACAATTCCACAC
AACATACGAGCCGGAAGCATAAAGTGTAAAGCCTGGGGTGCCTAATGAGTGAGCTAACTCACATTAATTG
CGTTGCGCTCACTGCCCGCTTTCCAGTCGGGAAACCTGTCGTGCCAGCGGATCCGCATCTCAATTAGTCA
GCAACCATAGTCCCGCCCCTAACTCCGCCCAGTTCCGCCCATTCTCCGCCCCATGGCTGACTAATTTTTT
TTATTTATGCAGAGGCCGAGGCCGCCTCGGCCTCTGAGCTATTCCAGAAGTAGTGAGGAGGCTTTTTTGG
AGGCCTAGGCTTTTGCAAAAAGCTAACTTGTTTATTGCAGCTTATAATGGTTACAAATAAAGCAATAGCA
TCACAAATTTCACAAATAAAGCATTTTTTTCACTGCATTCTAGTTGTGGTTTGTCCAAACTCATCAATGT
ATCTTATCATGTCTGGATCCGCTGCATTAATGAATCGGCCAACGCGCGGGGAGAGGCGGTTTGCGTATTG
GGCGCTCTTCCGCTTCCTCGCTCACTGACTCGCTGCGCTCGGTCGTTCGGCTGCGGCGAGCGGTATCAGC
TCACTCAAAGGCGGTAATACGGTTATCCACAGAATCAGGGGATAACGCAGGAAAGAACATGTGAGCAAAA
GGCCAGCAAAAGGCCAGGAACCGTAAAAAGGCCGCGTTGCTGGCGTTTTTCCATAGGCTCCGCCCCCCTG
ACGAGCATCACAAAAATCGACGCTCAAGTCAGAGGTGGCGAAACCCGACAGGACTATAAAGATACCAGGC
GTTTCCCCCTGGAAGCTCCCTCGTGCGCTCTCCTGTTCCGACCCTGCCGCTTACCGGATACCTGTCCGCC
TTTCTCCCTTCGGGAAGCGTGGCGCTTTCTCATAGCTCACGCTGTAGGTATCTCAGTTCGGTGTAGGTCG
TTCGCTCCAAGCTGGGCTGTGTGCACGAACCCCCCGTTCAGCCCGACCGCTGCGCCTTATCCGGTAACTA
TCGTCTTGAGTCCAACCCGGTAAGACACGACTTATCGCCACTGGCAGCAGCCACTGGTAACAGGATTAGC
AGAGCGAGGTATGTAGGCGGTGCTACAGAGTTCTTGAAGTGGTGGCCTAACTACGGCTACACTAGAAGAA
CAGTATTTGGTATCTGCGCTCTGCTGAAGCCAGTTACCTTCGGAAAAAGAGTTGGTAGCTCTTGATCCGG
CAAACAAACCACCGCTGGTAGCGGTGGTTTTTTTGTTTGCAAGCAGCAGATTACGCGCAGAAAAAAAGGA
TCTCAAGAAGATCCTTTGATCTTTTCTACGGGGTCTGACGCTCAGTGGAACGAAAACTCACGTTAAGGGA
TTTTGGTCATGAGATTATCAAAAAGGATCTTCACCTAGATCCTTTTAAATTAAAAATGAAGTTTTAAATC
AATCTAAAGTATATATGAGTAAACTTGGTCTGACAGTTACCAATGCTTAATCAGTGAGGCACCTATCTCA
GCGATCTGTCTATTTCGTTCATCCATAGTTGCCTGACTCCCCGTCGTGTAGATAACTACGATACGGGAGG
GCTTACCATCTGGCCCCAGTGCTGCAATGATACCGCGAGACCCACGCTCACCGGCTCCAGATTTATCAGC
AATAAACCAGCCAGCCGGAAGGGCCGAGCGCAGAAGTGGTCCTGCAACTTTATCCGCCTCCATCCAGTCT
ATTAATTGTTGCCGGGAAGCTAGAGTAAGTAGTTCGCCAGTTAATAGTTTGCGCAACGTTGTTGCCATTG
CTACAGGCATCGTGGTGTCACGCTCGTCGTTTGGTATGGCTTCATTCAGCTCCGGTTCCCAACGATCAAG
GCGAGTTACATGATCCCCCATGTTGTGCAAAAAAGCGGTTAGCTCCTTCGGTCCTCCGATCGTTGTCAGA
AGTAAGTTGGCCGCAGTGTTATCACTCATGGTTATGGCAGCACTGCATAATTCTCTTACTGTCATGCCAT
CCGTAAGATGCTTTTCTGTGACTGGTGAGTACTCAACCAAGTCATTCTGAGAATAGTGTATGCGGCGACC
GAGTTGCTCTTGCCCGGCGTCAATACGGGATAATACCGCGCCACATAGCAGAACTTTAAAAGTGCTCATC
ATTGGAAAACGTTCTTCGGGGCGAAAACTCTCAAGGATCTTACCGCTGTTGAGATCCAGTTCGATGTAAC
CCACTCGTGCACCCAACTGATCTTCAGCATCTTTTACTTTCACCAGCGTTTCTGGGTGAGCAAAAACAGG
AAGGCAAAATGCCGCAAAAAAGGGAATAAGGGCGACACGGAAATGTTGAATACTCATACTCTTCCTTTTT
CAATATTATTGAAGCATTTATCAGGGTTATTGTCTCATGAGCGGATACATATTTGAATGTATTTAGAAAA
ATAAACAAATAGGGGTTCCGCGCACATTTCCCCGAAAAGTGCCACCTGGGTCGACATTGATTATTGACTA
GTTATTAATAGTAATCAATTACGGGGTCATTAGTTCATAGCCCATATATGGAGTTCCGCGTTACATAACT
TACGGTAAATGGCCCGCCTGGCTGACCGCCCAACGACCCCCGCCCATTGACGTCAATAATGACGTATGTT
CCCATAGTAACGCCAATAGGGACTTTCCATTGACGTCAATGGGTGGAGTATTTACGGTAAACTGCCCACT
TGGCAGTACATCAAGTGTATCATATGCCAAGTACGCCCCCTATTGACGTCAATGACGGTAAATGGCCCGC
CTGGCATTATGCCCAGTACATGACCTTATGGGACTTTCCTACTTGGCAGTACATCTACGTATTAGTCATC
GCTATTACCATGGTCGAGGTGAGCCCCACGTTCTGCTTCACTCTCCCCATCTCCCCCCCCTCCCCACCCC
CAATTTTGTATTTATTTATTTTTTAATTATTTTGTGCAGCGATGGGGGCGGGGGGGGGGGGGGCGCGCGC
CAGGCGGGGCGGGGCGGGGCGAGGGGCGGGGCGGGGCGAGGCGGAAAGGTGCGGCGGCAGCCAATCAGAG
CGGCGCGCTCCGAAAGTTTCCTTTTATGGCGAGGCGGCGGCGGCGGCGGCCCTATAAAAAGCGAAGCGCG
CGGCGGGCGGGAGTCGCTGCGTTGCCTTCGCCCCGTGCCCCGCTCCGCGCCGCCTCGCGCCGCCCGCCCC
GGCTCTGACTGACCGCGTTACTCCCACAGGTGAGCGGGCGGGACGGCCCTTCTCCTCCGGGCTGTAATTA
GCGCTTGGTTTAATGACGGCTCGTTTCTTTTCTGTGGCTGCGTGAAAGCCTTAAAGGGCTCCGGGAGGGC
CCTTTGTGCGGGGGGGAGCGGCTCGGGGGGTGCGTGCGTGTGTGTGTGCGTGGGGAGCGCCGCGTGCGGC
TCCGCGCTGCCCGGCGGCTGTGAGCGCTGCGGGCGCGGCGCGGGGCTTTGTGCGCTCCGCAGTGTGCGCG
AGGGGAGCGCGGCCGGGGGCGGTGCCCCGCGGTGCGGGGGGGGCTGCGAGGGGAACAAAGGCTGCGTGCG
GGGTGTGTGCGTGGGGGGGTGAGCAGGGGGTGTGGGCGCGGCGGTCGGGCTGTAACCCCCCCCTGCACCC
CCCTCCCCGAGTTGCTGAGCACGGCCCGGCTTCGGGTGCGGGGCTCCGTACGGGGCGTGGCGCGGGGCTC
GCCGTGCCGGGCGGGGGGTGGCGGCAGGTGGGGGTGCCGGGCGGGGCGGGGCCGCCTCGGGCCGGGGAGG
GCTCGGGGGAGGGGCGCGGCGGCCCCCGGAGCGCCGGCGGCTGTCGAGGCGCGGCGAGCCGCAGCCATTG
CCTTTTATGGTAATCGTGCGAGAGGGCGCAGGGACTTCCTTTGTCCCAAATCTGTGCGGAGCCGAAATCT
GGGAGGCGCCGCCGCACCCCCTCTAGCGGGCGCGGGGCGAAGCGGTGCGGCGCCGGCAGGAAGGAAATGG
GCGGGGAGGGCCTTCGTGCGTCGCCGCGCCGCCGTCCCCTTCTCCCTCTCCAGCCTCGGGGCTGTCCGCG
GGGGGACGGCTGCCTTCGGGGGGGACGGGGCAGGGCGGGGTTCGGCTTCTGGCGTGTGACCGGCGGCTCT
AGAGCCTCTGCTAACCATGTTCATGCCTTCTTCTTTTTCCTACAGCTCCTGGGCAACGTGCTGGTTATTG
TGCTGTCTCATCATTTTGGCAAAGAATTGATTAATTCGAGCGAAGGCGCGCCCATTACTCGCATCCATTC
TCAGGCTGTCTCGTCTCGTCTCGCACGCGTGCCGCCACCATGTCTAGAGGAGTGCAGGTGGAAACCATCT
CCCCAGGAGACGGGCGCACCTTCCCCAAGCGCGGCCAGACCTGCGTGGTGCACTACACCGGGATGCTTGA
AGATGGAAAGAAATTTGATTCCTCCCGGGACAGAAACAAGCCCTTTAAGTTTATGCTAGGCAAGCAGGAG
GTGATCCGAGGCTGGGAAGAAGGGGTTGCCCAGATGAGTGTGGGTCAGAGAGCCAAACTGACTATATCTC
CAGATTATGCCTATGGTGCCACTGGGCACCCAGGCATCATCCCACCACATGCCACTCTCGTCTTCGATGT
GGAGCTTCTAAAACTGGAATCCGGAGGGTCTGGCTCCGGATCAAGTGGTGGCAGCGGTACCGGCGAGGTG
CTGCACAAGCCCATCACCACCAAGACAGTGGAAGGCGTGTTCTACAGCGCCTGGGAGACACTGGACCTGG
GCAGACAGGGCGTGAAGCCTTTCACAGCCCACAGCGCCAGAGTGGGAGCCGCTCAGGACCTGCTGAAGAA
GGGCTACAATACCCTGCAGATCCAGCAGTCCGGCCGGTGGTCTAGCGGAGCCATGGTGGCCAGATACGGC
AGAGCCATCCTGGCTAGGGATGGCGCTATGGCCCACAGCAGAGTGAAAACCAGATCCGCCCCCATGCAGT
GGGGCAAGGACGAGAAGGACCCCAAGAAAAAGCGGAAGGTGTGAGAATTCCTGTGCCTTCTAGTTGCCAG
CCATCTGTTGTTTGCCCCTCCCCCGTGCCTTCCTTGACCCTGGAAGGTGCCACTCCCACTGTCCTTTCCT
AATAAAATGAGGAAATTGCATCGCATTGTCTGAGTAGGTGTCATTCTATTCTGGGGGGTGGGGTGGGGCA
GGACAGCAAGGGGGAGGATTGGGAAGACAATAGCAGGCATGCTGGGGATGCGGTGGGCTCTATGGCTTCT
GAGGCGGAAAGAACCAGCTGGGGCTCTAGGGGGTATCCCCACGCGCCCTGTAGCGTGTACCGCTGGGAGT
TCGTAGACGGAAACAAACGCAGAATCCAAGCGCGGCCGCCCAGGATACATAGATTACCACAACTCCGAGC
CCTTCCACCGCTAGCGCACTCCTCAGGTGCAGGCTGCCTATCAGAAGGTGGTGGCTGGTGTGGCCAATGC
CCTGGCTCACAAATACCACTGAGATCTTTTTCCCTCTGCCAAAAATTATGGGGACATCATGAAGCCCCTT
GAGCATCTGACTTCTGGCTAATAAAGGAAATTTATTTTCATTGCAATAGTGTGTTGGAATTTTTTGTGTC
TCTCACTCGGAAGGACATATGGGAGGGCAAATCATTTAAAACATCAGAATGAGTATTTGGTTTAGAGTTT
GGCAACATATGCCCATATGCTGGCTGCCATGAACAAAGGTTGGCTATAAAGAGGTCATCAGTATATGAAA
CAGCCCCCTGCTGTCCATTCCTTATTCCATAGAAAAGCCTTGACTTGAGGTTAGATTTTTTTTATATTTT
GTTTTGTGTTATTTTTTTCTTTAACATCCCTAAAATTTTCCTTACATGTTTTACTAGCCAGATTTTTCCT
CCTCTCCTGACTACTCCCAGTCATAGCTGTCCCTCTTCTCTTATGGAGATCCCTCGACCTGCAG
Features (pLannotate 1.2.2; 19 found; start..end, strand, type, name):
     46..62      -  protein_bind   lac operator: The lac repressor binds to the lac operator to inhibit transcription in E. coli. This inhibition can be relieved by adding lactose or isopropyl-β-D-thiogalactopyranoside (IPTG). lac repressor encoded by lacI
     70..100     -  promoter       lac promoter: promoter for the E. coli lac operon
    115..136     -  protein_bind   CAP binding site: CAP binding activates transcription in the presence of cAMP. E. coli catabolite activator protein
    149..188     -  CDS            lacI (fragment): lac repressor; lacI; The lac repressor binds to the lac operator to inhibit transcription in E. coli. This inhibition can be relieved by adding lactose or isopropyl-β-D-thiogalactopyranoside (IPTG).
    195..217     +  promoter       SV40 promoter (fragment): SV40 enhancer and early promoter
    221..355     +  rep_origin     SV40 ori: SV40 origin of replication
    375..509     +  polyA_signal   SV40 poly(A) signal: SV40 polyadenylation signal
    511..565     -  CDS            lacI (fragment): lac repressor; lacI; The lac repressor binds to the lac operator to inhibit transcription in E. coli. This inhibition can be relieved by adding lactose or isopropyl-β-D-thiogalactopyranoside (IPTG).
    748..1336    -  rep_origin     ori: high-copy-number ColE1/pMB1/pBR322/pUC origin of replication
   1507..2367    -  CDS            AmpR: β-lactamase; bla; confers resistance to ampicillin, carbenicillin, and related antibiotics
   2368..2472    -  promoter       AmpR promoter: bla
   2503..2882    +  enhancer       CMV enhancer: human cytomegalovirus immediate early enhancer
   2884..3159    +  promoter       chicken β-actin promoter: No description available
   3160..4175    +  intron         chimeric intron: chimera between introns from chicken β-actin and rabbit β-globin
   4319..4639    +  CDS            DmrB: F36V mutant of FK506-binding protein FKBP12 binds synthetic ligands that do not bind wild-type FKBP
   5021..5245    +  polyA_signal   bGH poly(A) signal: bovine growth hormone polyadenylation signal
   5249..5270    +  promoter       SV40 promoter (fragment): SV40 enhancer and early promoter
   5408..5479    +  CDS            HBB (fragment): HBB_PONPY - Experimental evidence at transcript level: Swiss-Prot protein existence level 2. Involved in oxygen transport from the lung to the various peripheral tissues. From Pongo pygmaeus (Bornean orangutan).
   5550..5605    +  polyA_signal   β-globin poly(A) signal: rabbit β-globin polyadenylation signal (Gil and Proudfoot, 1987)
