[The description below was written by a language model from this plasmid's Addgene catalogue record and pLannotate feature annotations shown in this document.]
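Description:
pBW2620_pCAG-PV1-FKBP-L1-VCre-278C-NLS-BGHpA is a mammalian expression plasmid built on the pCAGGS backbone that encodes one half of a split, chemically inducible VCre recombinase. It is propagated in E. coli as a high-copy plasmid through a ColE1/pUC-type origin and selected with ampicillin via the β-lactamase gene. The backbone also carries remnants of the lac regulatory region, an SV40 origin with an SV40 poly(A) signal, and the rabbit β-globin sequence and polyadenylation signal native to pCAGGS, which lie downstream of the inserted cassette.

Expression is driven by the CAG promoter, annotated here as the CMV immediate-early enhancer, the chicken β-actin promoter and a chimeric β-actin/β-globin intron, a combination that gives strong constitutive transcription in many mammalian cell types. The open reading frame, cloned between KpnI and EcoRI, consists of an N-terminal FKBP chemically induced dimerization domain, a linker (L1), the synthetic VCre fragment running from residue 278 to the C-terminus, and a C-terminal nuclear localization signal, terminated by the bovine growth hormone poly(A) signal. The automated annotation matches the FKBP region to DmrB, the F36V variant of FKBP12, whereas the catalogue simply calls it FKBP. The VCre fragment and NLS are not annotated in the feature table, and the meaning of "PV1" in the name is not stated.

By itself this fragment would be expected to lack recombinase activity. The design implies co-expression with a complementary N-terminal VCre fragment fused to a partner dimerization domain, so that adding a small-molecule dimerizer reconstitutes the enzyme. The partner construct and the ligand are not named in the record. Such pairs are used for drug-controlled recombination and synthetic gene circuits in mammalian cells.
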