Addgene plasmid #108782: pBW2620_pCAG-PV1-FKBP-L1-VCre-278C-NLS-BGHpA
Purpose: Expresses aa278 to C-terminus of VCre recombinase fused to FKBP CID
Depositing lab: Wilson Wong. Depositing organization: Boston University Main Campus. Publication: High-performance chemical- and light-inducible recombinases in mammalian cells and mice. Weinberg BH, Cho JH, Agarwal Y, Pham NTH, Caraballo LD, Walkosz M, Ortega C, Trexler M, Tague N, Law B, Benman WKJ, Letendre J, Beal J, Wong WW. Nat Commun. 2019 Oct 24;10(1):4845. doi: 10.1038/s41467-019-12800-7. PubMed 31649244.
Backbone
  Vector backbone: pCAGGS
  Vector type: Mammalian Expression, Cre/Lox, Synthetic Biology
Growth in bacteria
  Bacterial resistance: Ampicillin, 100 μg/mL
  Growth temperature: 37°C
  Growth strain: NEB Stable
  Copy number: High Copy
Gene/Insert
  Gene/Insert name: VCre recombinase fragment aa278 to C-terminus
  Species: Synthetic
  Promoter: pCAG
  Tag / fusion protein: FKBP (N terminal on insert); NLS (C terminal on insert)
  Cloning method: Restriction Enzyme; 5′ cloning site KpnI (not destroyed); 3′ cloning site EcoRI (not destroyed)
Terms and licenses: Academic/Nonprofit Terms; Industry Terms: Not Available to Industry
Depositor comments: Please visit https://www.biorxiv.org/content/10.1101/747121v1 for bioRxiv preprint.
How to cite: pBW2620_pCAG-PV1-FKBP-L1-VCre-278C-NLS-BGHpA was a gift from Wilson Wong (Addgene plasmid # 108782 ; http://n2t.net/addgene:108782 ; RRID:Addgene_108782)
