>Addgene plasmid #108782 | pBW2620_pCAG-PV1-FKBP-L1-VCre-278C-NLS-BGHpA | addgene partial sequence | sequence record 217306 | Addgene Partial NGS Result
TGCACCCCCCTCCCCGAGTTGCTGAGCACGGCCCGGCTTCGGGTGCGGGGCTCCGTACGGGGCGTGGCGC
GGGGCTCGCCGTGCCGGGCGGGGGGTGGCGGCAGGTGGGGGTGCCGGGCGGGGCGGGGCCGCCTCGGGCC
GGGGAGGGCTCGGGGGAGGGGCGCGGCGGCCCCCGGAGCGCCGGCGGCTGTCGAGGCGCGGCGAGCCGCA
GCCATTGCCTTTTATGGTAATCGTGCGAGAGGGCGCAGGGACTTCCTTTGTCCCAAATCTGTGCGGAGCC
GAAATCTGGGAGGCGCCGCCGCACCCCCTCTAGCGGGCGCGGGGCGAAGCGGTGCGGCGCCGGCAGGAAG
GAAATGGGCGGGGAGGGCCTTCGTGCGTCGCCGCGCCGCCGTCCCCTTCTCCCTCTCCAGCCTCGGGGCT
GTCCGCGGGGGGACGGCTGCCTTCGGGGGGGACGGGGCAGGGCGGGGTTCGGCTTCTGGCGTGTGACCGG
CGGCTCTAGAGCCTCTGCTAACCATGTTCATGCCTTCTTCTTTTTCCTACAGCTCCTGGGCAACGTGCTG
GTTATTGTGCTGTCTCATCATTTTGGCAAAGAATTGATTAATTCGAGCGAAGGCGCGCCCATTACTCGCA
TCCATTCTCAGGCTGTCTCGTCTCGTCTCGCACGCGTGCCGCCACCATGTCTAGAGGAGTGCAGGTGGAA
ACCATCTCCCCAGGAGACGGGCGCACCTTCCCCAAGCGCGGCCAGACCTGCGTGGTGCACTACACCGGGA
TGCTTGAAGATGGAAAGAAATTTGATTCCTCCCGGGACAGAAACAAGCCCTTTAAGTTTATGCTAGGCAA
GCAGGAGGTGATCCGAGGCTGGGAAGAAGGGGTTGCCCAGATGAGTGTGGGTCAGAGAGCCAAACTGACT
ATATCTCCAGATTATGCCTATGGTGCCACTGGGCACCCAGGCATCATCCCACCACATGCCACTCTCGTCT
TCGATGTGGAGCTTCTAAAACTGGAATCCGGAGGGTCTGGCTCCGGATCAAGTGGTGGCAGCGGTACCGG
CGAGGTGCTGCACAAGCCCATCACCACCAAGACAGTGGAAGGCGTGTTCTACAGCGCCTGGGAGACACTG
GACCTGGGCAGACAGGGCGTGAAGCCTTTCACAGCCCACAGCGCCAGAGTGGGAGCCGCTCAGGACCTGC
TGAAGAAGGGCTACAATACCCTGCAGATCCAGCAGTCCGGCCGGTGGTCTAGCGGAGCCATGGTGGCCAG
ATACGGCAGAGCCATCCTGGCTAGGGATGGCGCTATGGCCCACAGCAGAGTGAAAACCAGATCCGCCCCC
ATGCAGTGGGGCAAGGACGAGAAGGACCCCAAGAAAAAGCGGAAGGTGTGAGAATTCCTGTGCCTTCTAG
TTGCCAGCCATCTGTTGTTTGCCCCTCCCCCGTGCCTTCCTTGACCCTGGAAGGTGCCACTCCCACTGTC
CTTTCCTAATAAAATGAGGAAATTGCATCGCATTGTCTGAGTAGGTGTCATTCTATTCTGGGGGGTGGGG
TGGGGCAGGACAGCAAGGGGGAGGATTGGGAAGACAATAGCAGGCATGCTGGGGATGCGGTGGGCTCTAT
GGCTTCTGAGGCGGAAAGAACCAGCTGGGGCTCTAGGGGGTATCCCCACGCGCCCTGTAGCGTGTACCGC
TGGGAGTTCGTAGACGGAAACAAACGCAGAATCCAAGCGCGGCCGCCCAGGATACATAGATTACCACAAC
TCCGAGCCCTTCCACCGCTAGCGCACTCCTCAGGTGCAGGCTGCCTATCAGAAGGTGGTGGCTGGTGTGG
CCAATGCCCTGGCTCACAAATACCACTGAGATCTTTTTCCCTCTGCCAAAAATTATGGGGACATCATGAA
GCCCCTTGAGCATCTGACTTCTGGCTAATAAAGGAAATTTATTTTCATTGCAATAGTGTGTTGGAATTTT
TTGTGTCTCTCACTCGGAAGGACATATGGGAGGGCAAATCATTTAAAACATCAGAATGAGTATTTGGTTT
AGAGTTTGGCAACATATGCCCATATGCTGGCTGCCATGAACAAAGGTTGGCTATAAAGAGGTCATCAGTA
TATGAAACAGCCCCCTGCTGTCCATTCCTTATTCCATAGAAAAGCCTTGACTTGAGGTTAGATTTTTTTT
ATATTTTGTTTTGTGTTATTTTTTTCTTTAACATCCCTAAAATTTTCCTTACATGTTTTACTAGCCAGAT
TTTTCCTCCTCTCCTGACTACTCCCAGTCATAGCTGTCCCTCTTCTCTTATGGAGATCCCTCGACCTGCA
GCCCAAGCTTGGCGTAATCATGGTCATAGCTGTTTCCTGTGTGAAATTGTTATCCGCTCACAATTCCACA
CAACATACGAGCCGGAAGCATAAAGTGTAAAGCCTGGGGTGCCTAATGAGTGAGCTAACTCACATTAATT
GCGTTGCGCTCACTGCCCGCTTTCCAGTCGGGAAACCTGTCGTGCCAGCGGATCCGCATCTCAATTAGTC
AGCAACCATAGTCCCGCCCCTAACTCCGCCCAGTTCCGCCCATTCTCCGCCCCATGGCTGACTAATTTTT
TTTATTTATGCAGAGGCCGAGGCCGCCTCGGCCTCTGAGCTATTCCAGAAGTAGTGAGGAGGCTTTTTTG
GAGGCCTAGGCTTTTGCAAAAAGCTAACTTGTTTATTGCAGCTTATAATGGTTACAAATAAAGCAATAGC
ATCACAAATTTCACAAATAAAGCATTTTTTTCACTGCATTCTAGTTGTGGTTTGTCCAAACTCATCAATG
TATCTTATCATGTCTGGATCCGCTGCATTAATGAATCGGCCAACGCGCGGGGAGAGGCGGTTTGCGTATT
GGGCGCTCTTCCGCTTCCTCGCTCACTGACTCGCTGCGCTCGGTCGTTCGGCTGCGGCGAGCGGTATCAG
CTCACTCAAAGGCGGTAATACGGTTATCCACAGAATCAGGGGATAACGCAGGAAAGAACATGTGAGCAAA
AGGCCAGCAAAAGGCCAGGAACCGTAAAAAGGCCGCGTTGCTGGCGTTTTTCCATAGGCTCCGCCCCCCT
GACGAGCATCACAAAAATCGACGCTCAAGTCAGAGGTGGCGAAACCCGACAGGACTATAAAGATACCAGG
CGTTTCCCCCTGGAAGCTCCCTCGTGCGCTCTCCTGTTCCGACCCTGCCGCTTACCGGATACCTGTCCGC
CTTTCTCCCTTCGGGAAGCGTGGCGCTTTCTCATAGCTCACGCTGTAGGTATCTCAGTTCGGTGTAGGTC
GTTCGCTCCAAGCTGGGCTGTGTGCACGAACCCCCCGTTCAGCCCGACCGCTGCGCCTTATCCGGTAACT
ATCGTCTTGAGTCCAACCCGGTAAGACACGACTTATCGCCACTGGCAGCAGCCACTGGTAACAGGATTAG
CAGAGCGAGGTATGTAGGCGGTGCTACAGAGTTCTTGAAGTGGTGGCCTAACTACGGCTACACTAGAAGA
ACAGTATTTGGTATCTGCGCTCTGCTGAAGCCAGTTACCTTCGGAAAAAGAGTTGGTAGCTCTTGATCCG
GCAAACAAACCACCGCTGGTAGCGGTGGTTTTTTTGTTTGCAAGCAGCAGATTACGCGCAGAAAAAAAGG
ATCTCAAGAAGATCCTTTGATCTTTTCTACGGGGTCTGACGCTCAGTGGAACGAAAACTCACGTTAAGGG
ATTTTGGTCATGAGATTATCAAAAAGGATCTTCACCTAGATCCTTTTAAATTAAAAATGAAGTTTTAAAT
CAATCTAAAGTATATATGAGTAAACTTGGTCTGACAGTTACCAATGCTTAATCAGTGAGGCACCTATCTC
AGCGATCTGTCTATTTCGTTCATCCATAGTTGCCTGACTCCCCGTCGTGTAGATAACTACGATACGGGAG
GGCTTACCATCTGGCCCCAGTGCTGCAATGATACCGCGAGACCCACGCTCACCGGCTCCAGATTTATCAG
CAATAAACCAGCCAGCCGGAAGGGCCGAGCGCAGAAGTGGTCCTGCAACTTTATCCGCCTCCATCCAGTC
TATTAATTGTTGCCGGGAAGCTAGAGTAAGTAGTTCGCCAGTTAATAGTTTGCGCAACGTTGTTGCCATT
GCTACAGGCATCGTGGTGTCACGCTCGTCGTTTGGTATGGCTTCATTCAGCTCCGGTTCCCAACGATCAA
GGCGAGTTACATGATCCCCCATGTTGTGCAAAAAAGCGGTTAGCTCCTTCGGTCCTCCGATCGTTGTCAG
AAGTAAGTTGGCCGCAGTGTTATCACTCATGGTTATGGCAGCACTGCATAATTCTCTTACTGTCATGCCA
TCCGTAAGATGCTTTTCTGTGACTGGTGAGTACTCAACCAAGTCATTCTGAGAATAGTGTATGCGGCGAC
CGAGTTGCTCTTGCCCGGCGTCAATACGGGATAATACCGCGCCACATAGCAGAACTTTAAAAGTGCTCAT
CATTGGAAAACGTTCTTCGGGGCGAAAACTCTCAAGGATCTTACCGCTGTTGAGATCCAGTTCGATGTAA
CCCACTCGTGCACCCAACTGATCTTCAGCATCTTTTACTTTCACCAGCGTTTCTGGGTGAGCAAAAACAG
GAAGGCAAAATGCCGCAAAAAAGGGAATAAGGGCGACACGGAAATGTTGAATACTCATACTCTTCCTTTT
TCAATATTATTGAAGCATTTATCAGGGTTATTGTCTCATGAGCGGATACATATTTGAATGTATTTAGAAA
AATAAACAAATAGGGGTTCCGCGCACATTTCCCCGAAAAGTGCCACCTGGGTCGACATTGATTATTGACT
AGTTATTAATAGTAATCAATTACGGGGTCATTAGTTCATAGCCCATATATGGAGTTCCGCGTTACATAAC
TTACGGTAAATGGCCCGCCTGGCTGACCGCCCAACGACCCCCGCCCATTGACGTCAATAATGACGTATGT
TCCCATAGTAACGCCAATAGGGACTTTCCATTGACGTCAATGGGTGGAGTATTTACGGTAAACTGCCCAC
TTGGCAGTACATCAAGTGTATCATATGCCAAGTACGCCCCCTATTGACGTCAATGACGGTAAATGGCCCG
CCTGGCATTATGCCCAGTACATGACCTTATGGGACTTTCCTACTTGGCAGTACATCTACGTATTAGTCAT
CGCTATTACCATGGTCGAGGTGAGCCCCACGTTCTGCTTCACTCTCCCCATCTCCCCCCCCTCCCCACCC
CCAATTTTGTATTTATTTATTTTTTAATTATTTTGTGCAGCGATGGGGGCGGGGGGG
